>Addgene plasmid #32791 | pCR2.1-ggASIC1 | addgene partial sequence | sequence record 38969 | M13rev
CTCGGATCCACTAGTAACGGCCGCCAGTGTGCTGGAATTCGCCCTTTTACTTGTCATCGTCGTCCTTGTA
GTCGCAGGTGAAGTCCTCAAAGGTGCCCCGGGCCGGGTGGTGAGGTAGGATGTTCGCTGCGTACGTCATG
CCAGCCGGGTGACCCCGTAGGCTCTCACAGGGGTTGTGGCGTTTCACATCATCCATGCTCAGCGCGACGC
CCTTGTCCGTGTTGTTCCTCTTGTGGTTCTTGCGGCATTTGCCCCGCCGGCACAGCCGGTGCTTGATCAC
CTCATAGGCGTAGTCAAAGAGCTCCAGCACAGTGAGGATGCTGGCCCCGATAAACAGCCCCATCTGTCCT
CCGATGTCACCCAGCAATCCAGCCACCTCATACGCCTTCTTCTGCTCGATTGTCTCATAGTTCAGGGCTT
CAAAGAAGATGTCCAGCACCAGGATGTTCTCCCCGATGTACTGCTCCGACTTGTTGTACTTCTTGGCCAG
GTACTTGGCGGAGGCTTTGCTGGGGATCTTCACCATGGAGAGCTCTTTGCCATAGCGGGTGACGTTGCAG
GGCATCTCACAGACACAGTACTCATTGTCCTTCTCCACCAGGAAATCTAAGGCTGGATCTGCACACTCCT
TGTACTGCTCTGGGGTGCAATA
