[The description below was written by a language model from this plasmid's Addgene catalogue record.]
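Description:
pCR2.1-ggASIC1 is a bacterial cloning plasmid built on the commercial pCR2.1 TOPO backbone (about 3.9 kb without insert), a vector designed for topoisomerase-mediated capture of PCR products. It is maintained as a high-copy plasmid in standard E. coli cloning strains such as DH5alpha and carries both ampicillin and kanamycin resistance, so either or both antibiotics can be used for selection. No feature table accompanies the record, so the positions of the origin, resistance genes and other backbone elements are not documented here, nor is the insert size.

The insert is the chicken (Gallus gallus) ASIC1 gene, also known as ACCN2, which encodes acid-sensing ion channel 1, a proton-gated cation channel of the ENaC/degenerin family. The coding sequence carries a C-terminal Flag epitope tag, which allows detection or immunopurification of the protein with anti-Flag antibodies once it is expressed from a suitable vector. The insert was introduced by TOPO cloning and sits in the multiple cloning region, flanked by the M13 reverse and T7 primer sites used for sequence verification. The listed promoter is plac, the lac promoter that in this backbone drives the lacZ-alpha fragment interrupted by the cloning site. It is a bacterial promoter and is not intended for expression in eukaryotic cells.

Because the vector type is recorded as cloning, this construct is best regarded as a sequence-verified source of tagged chicken ASIC1 cDNA, suitable as a template for subcloning into expression vectors. The record does not state a specific downstream application.
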