Addgene plasmid #32791: pCR2.1-ggASIC1
Depositing lab: Cecelia Canessa. Depositing organization: Yale University.
Backbone
  Vector backbone: pCR2.1 TOPO
  Backbone manufacturer: Invitrogen
  Backbone size w/o insert (bp): 3900
  Vector type: Cloning
Growth in bacteria
  Bacterial resistance: Ampicillin and Kanamycin, 100 & 50 μg/mL
  Growth temperature: 37°C
  Growth strain: DH5alpha
  Copy number: High Copy
Gene/Insert
  Gene/Insert name: ASIC1
  Species: G. gallus (chicken)
  Entrez Gene: ASIC1 (a.k.a. ACCN2)
  Promoter: plac
  Tag / fusion protein: Flag (C terminal on insert)
  Cloning method: TOPO Cloning
  Sequencing primers: 5′ M13 reverse; 3′ T7
Terms and licenses: Academic/Nonprofit Terms; Industry Terms: Not Available to Industry
How to cite: pCR2.1-ggASIC1 was a gift from Cecelia Canessa (Addgene plasmid # 32791 ; http://n2t.net/addgene:32791 ; RRID:Addgene_32791)
